>Addgene plasmid #89994 | NGN3-T2A-NLS-tdTomato-ires-puro-BGHpA-PGK-puro | depositor full sequence | sequence record 175398 | NGN3-T2A-NLS-tdTomato-ires-puro-BGHpA-PGK-puro sequence 9769 bps
AGCGCCCAATACGCAAACCGCCTCTCCCCGCGCGTTGGCCGATTCATTAATGCAGCTGGCACGACAGGTT
TCCCGACTGGAAAGCGGGCAGTGAGCGCAACGCAATTAATGTGAGTTAGCTCACTCATTAGGCACCCCAG
GCTTTACACTTTATGCTTCCGGCTCGTATGTTGTGTGGAATTGTGAGCGGATAACAATTTCACACAGGAA
ACAGCTATGACCATGATTACGCCAAGCTTGGTACCGAGCTCGGATCCCCGGCCTAAGAGCGAGTTGGCAC
TGAGCAAGCAGCGACGGAGTCGGCGAAAGAAGGCCAACGACCGCGAGCGCAATCGAATGCACAACCTCAA
CTCGGCACTGGACGCCCTGCGCGGTGTCCTGCCCACCTTCCCAGACGACGCGAAGCTCACCAAGATCGAG
ACGCTGCGCTTCGCCCACAACTACATCTGGGCGCTGACTCAAACGCTGCGCATAGCGGACCACAGCTTGT
ACGCGCTGGAGCCGCCGGCGCCGCACTGCGGGGAGCTGGGCAGCCCAGGCGGTTCCCCCGGGGACTGGGG
GTCCCTCTACTCCCCAGTCTCCCAGGCTGGCAGCCTGAGTCCCGCCGCGTCGCTGGAGGAGCGACCCGGG
CTGCTGGGGGCCACCTTTTCCGCCTGCTTGAGCCCAGGCAGTCTGGCTTTCTCAGATTTTCTCGCTAGCG
TCGACGGCTCCGGAGAGGGCAGAGGAAGTCTGCTAACATGCGGTGACGTCGAGGAGAATCCTGGCCCAAT
CGATGGTCCAAAAAAGAAGAGAAAGGTATTCGATGGTCCAAAAAAGAAGAGAAAGGTATTCGATATGGTG
AGCAAGGGCGAGGAGGTCATCAAAGAGTTCATGCGCTTCAAGGTGCGCATGGAGGGCTCCATGAACGGCC
ACGAGTTCGAGATCGAGGGCGAGGGCGAGGGCCGCCCCTACGAGGGCACCCAGACCGCCAAGCTGAAGGT
GACCAAGGGCGGCCCCCTGCCCTTCGCCTGGGACATCCTGTCCCCCCAGTTCATGTACGGCTCCAAGGCG
TACGTGAAGCACCCCGCCGACATCCCCGATTACAAGAAGCTGTCCTTCCCCGAGGGCTTCAAGTGGGAGC
GCGTGATGAACTTCGAGGACGGCGGTCTGGTGACCGTGACCCAGGACTCCTCCCTGCAGGACGGCACGCT
GATCTACAAGGTGAAGATGCGCGGCACCAACTTCCCCCCCGACGGCCCCGTAATGCAGAAGAAGACCATG
GGCTGGGAGGCCTCCACCGAGCGCCTGTACCCCCGCGACGGCGTGCTGAAGGGCGAGATCCACCAGGCCC
TGAAGCTGAAGGACGGCGGCCACTACCTGGTGGAGTTCAAGACCATCTACATGGCCAAGAAGCCCGTGCA
ACTGCCCGGCTACTACTACGTGGACACCAAGCTGGACATCACCTCCCACAACGAGGACTACACCATCGTG
GAACAGTACGAGCGCTCCGAGGGCCGCCACCACCTGTTCCTGGGGCATGGCACCGGCAGCACCGGCAGCG
GCAGCTCCGGCACCGCCTCCTCCGAGGACAACAACATGGCCGTCATCAAAGAGTTCATGCGCTTCAAGGT
GCGCATGGAGGGCTCCATGAACGGCCACGAGTTCGAGATCGAGGGCGAGGGCGAGGGCCGCCCCTACGAG
GGCACCCAGACCGCCAAGCTGAAGGTGACCAAGGGCGGCCCCCTGCCCTTCGCCTGGGACATCCTGTCCC
CCCAGTTCATGTACGGCTCCAAGGCGTACGTGAAGCACCCCGCCGACATCCCCGATTACAAGAAGCTGTC
CTTCCCCGAGGGCTTCAAGTGGGAGCGCGTGATGAACTTCGAGGACGGCGGTCTGGTGACCGTGACCCAG
GACTCCTCCCTGCAGGACGGCACGCTGATCTACAAGGTGAAGATGCGCGGCACCAACTTCCCCCCCGACG
GCCCCGTAATGCAGAAGAAGACCATGGGCTGGGAGGCCTCCACCGAGCGCCTGTACCCCCGCGACGGCGT
GCTGAAGGGCGAGATCCACCAGGCCCTGAAGCTGAAGGACGGCGGCCGCTACCTGGTGGAGTTCAAGACC
ATCTACATGGCCAAGAAGCCCGTGCAACTGCCCGGCTACTACTACGTGGACACCAAGCTGGACATCACCT
CCCACAACGAGGACTACACCATCGTGGAACAGTACGAGCGCTCCGAGGGCCGCCACCACCTGTTCCTGTA
CGGCATGGACGAGCTGTACAAGTAATTTAAAGAATTCCGCCCCCCCCCCCTCTCCCTCCCCCCCCCCTAA
CGTTACTGGCCGAAGCCGCTTGGAATAAGGCCGGTGTGCGTTTGTCTATATGTTATTTTCCACCATATTG
CCGTCTTTTGGCAATGTGAGGGCCCGGAAACCTGGCCCTGTCTTCTTGACGAGCATTCCTAGGGGTCTTT
CCCCTCTCGCCAAAGGAATGCAAGGTCTGTTGAATGTCGTGAAGGAAGCAGTTCCTCTGGAAGCTTCTTG
AAGACAAACAACGTCTGTAGCGACCCTTTGCAGGCAGCGGAACCCCCCACCTGGCGACAGGTGCCTCTGC
GGCCAAAAGCCACGTGTATAAGATACACCTGCAAAGGCGGCACAACCCCAGTGCCACGTTGTGAGTTGGA
TAGTTGTGGAAAGAGTCAAATGGCTCTCCTCAAGCGTATTCAACAAGGGGCTGAAGGATGCCCAGAAGGT
ACCCCATTGTATGGGATCTGATCTGGGGCCTCGGTGCACATGCTTTACATGTGTTTAGTCGAGGTTAAAA
AAACGTCTAGGCCCCCCGAACCACGGGGACGTGGTTTTCCTTTGAAAAACACGATGATAATATGGCCACA
ACCATGACCGAGTACAAGCCCACGGTGCGCCTCGCCACCCGCGACGACGTCCCCAGGGCCGTACGCACCC
TCGCCGCCGCGTTCGCCGACTACCCCGCCACGCGCCACACCGTCGATCCGGACCGCCACATCGAGCGGGT
CACCGAGCTGCAAGAACTCTTCCTCACGCGCGTCGGGCTCGACATCGGCAAGGTGTGGGTCGCGGACGAC
GGCGCCGCGGTGGCGGTCTGGACCACGCCGGAGAGCGTCGAAGCGGGGGCGGTGTTCGCCGAGATCGGCC
CGCGCATGGCCGAGTTGAGCGGTTCCCGGCTGGCCGCGCAGCAACAGATGGAAGGCCTCCTGGCGCCGCA
CCGGCCCAAGGAGCCCGCGTGGTTCCTGGCCACCGTCGGCGTCTCGCCCGACCACCAGGGCAAGGGTCTG
GGCAGCGCCGTCGTGCTCCCCGGAGTGGAGGCGGCCGAGCGCGCCGGGGTGCCCGCCTTCCTGGAGACCT
CCGCGCCCCGCAACCTCCCCTTCTACGAGCGGCTCGGCTTCACCGTCACCGCCGACGTCGAGGTGCCCGA
AGGACCGCGCACCTGGTGCATGACCCGCAAGCCCGGTGCCTGACGCCCGCCCCACGACCCGCAGCGCCCG
ACCGAAAGGAGCGCACGACCCCATGCATCGAAGATCTAGAGCTCGCTGATCAGCCTCGACTGTGCCTTCT
AGTTGCCAGCCATCTGTTGTTTGCCCCTCCCCCGTGCCTTCCTTGACCCTGGAAGGTGCCACTCCCACTG
TCCTTTCCTAATAAAATGAGGAAATTGCATCGCATTGTCTGAGTAGGTGTCATTCTATTCTGGGGGGTGG
GGTGGGGCAGGACAGCAAGGGGGAGGATTGGGAAGACAATAGCAGGCATGCTGGGGATGCGGTGGGCTCT
ATGGCTTCTGAGGCGGAAAGAACCTGCAGCCCAAGCTTGGCGTAATCATGGTCATAGCTGTTTCCTGTGT
GAAATTGTTATCCGCTCACAATTCCACACAACATACGAGCCGGCAATTCCGATCATATTCAATAACCCTT
AATATAACTTCGTATAATGTATGCTATACGAAGTTATTAGGTCTGAAGAGGAGTTTACGTCCAGCCAAGC
TTAGGATCTCGACCTCGAAATTCTACCGGGTAGGGGAGGCGCTTTTCCCAAGGCAGTCTGGAGCATGCGC
TTTAGCAGCCCCGCTGGCACTTGGCGCTACACAAGTGGCCTCTGGCCTCGCACACATTCCACATCCACCG
GTAGCGCCAACCGGCTCCGTTCTTTGGTGGCCCCTTCGCGCCACCTTCTACTCCTCCCCTAGTCAGGAAG
TTCCCCCCCGCCCCGCAGCTCGCGTCGTGCAGGACGTGACAAATGGAAGTAGCACGTCTCACTAGTCTCG
TGCAGATGGACAGCACCGCTGAGCAATGGAAGCGGGTAGGCCTTTGGGGCAGCGGCCAATAGCAGCTTTG
CTCCTTCGCTTTCTGGGCTCAGCAGCTGGGAAGGGTGGGTCCGGGGGCGGGCTCAGGGGCGGGCTCAGGG
GCGGGGCGGGCGCCCGAAGGTCCTCCGGAGGCCCGGCATTCTGCACGCTTCAAAAGCGCACGTCTGCCGC
GCTGTTCTCCTCTTCCTCATCTCCGGGCCTTTCGACCTGCATCCATCTAGATCTCGAGCAGCTGAAGCTT
ACCATGACCGAGTACAAGCCCACGGTGCGCCTCGCCACCCGCGACGACGTCCCCAGGGCCGTACGCACCC
TCGCCGCCGCGTTCGCCGACTACCCCGCCACGCGCCACACCGTCGATCCGGACCGCCACATCGAGCGGGT
CACCGAGCTGCAAGAACTCTTCCTCACGCGCGTCGGGCTCGACATCGGCAAGGTGTGGGTCGCGGACGAC
GGCGCCGCGGTGGCGGTCTGGACCACGCCGGAGAGCGTCGAAGCGGGGGCGGTGTTCGCCGAGATCGGCC
CGCGCATGGCCGAGTTGAGCGGTTCCCGGCTGGCCGCGCAGCAACAGATGGAAGGCCTCCTGGCGCCGCA
CCGGCCCAAGGAGCCCGCGTGGTTCCTGGCCACCGTCGGCGTCTCGCCCGACCACCAGGGCAAGGGTCTG
GGCAGCGCCGTCGTGCTCCCCGGAGTGGAGGCGGCCGAGCGCGCCGGGGTGCCCGCCTTCCTGGAGACCT
CCGCGCCCCGCAACCTCCCCTTCTACGAGCGGCTCGGCTTCACCGTCACCGCCGACGTCGAGGTGCCCGA
AGGACCGCGCACCTGGTGCATGACCCGCAAGCCCGGTGCCTGACGCCCGCCCCACGACCCGCAGCGCCCG
ACCGAAAGGAGCGCACGACCCCATGCATCGATGATATCAGATCCCCGGGATGCAGAAATTGATGATCTAT
TAAACAATAAAGATGTCCACTAAAATGGAAGTTTTTCCTGTCATACTTTGTTAAGAAGGGTGAGAACAGA
GTACCTACATTTTGAATGGAAGGATTGGAGCTACGGGGGTGGGGGTGGGGTGGGATTAGATAAATGCCTG
CTCTTTACTGAAGGCTCTTTACTATTGCTTTATGATAATGTTTCATAGTTGGATATCATAATTTAAACAA
GCAAAACCAAATTAAGGGCCAGCTCATTCCTCCCACTCATGATCTATAGATCTATAGATCTCTCGTGGGA
TCATTGTTTTTCTCTTGATTCCCACTTTGTGGTTCTAAGTACTGTGGTTTCCAAATGTGTCAGTTTCATA
GCCTGAAGAACGAGATCAGCAGCCTCTGTTCCACATACACTTCATTCTCAGTATTGTTTTGCCAAGTTCT
AATTCCATCAGAAGCTGGTCGAGATCCGGAACCCTTAATATAACTTCGTATAATGTATGCTATACGAAGT
TATTAGGTCCCTCGAAGAGGTTCACTAGGCGCGCCGAGCTGTCTGTCGCTGTGCTGTGGGTGCTAAGGGT
AAGGGAGAGGGAGGGAGCCGGGAGCCGTAGAGGGTGGCCGACGGCGGCGGCCCTCAAAAGCACTTGTTCC
TTCTGCTTCTCCCTGGCTGACCCCTGGCCGGCCCAGGCCTCCACGGGGGCGGCAGGCTGGGTTCATTCCC
CGGCCCTCCGAGCCGCGCCAACGCACGCAACCCTTGCTGCTGCCCGCGCGAAGTGGGCATTGCAAAGTGC
GCTCATTTTAGGCCTCCTCTCTGCCACCACCCCATAATCTCATTCAAAGAATACTAGAATGGTAGCACTA
CCCGGCCGGAGCCGCCCACCGTCTTGGGTCGCCCTACCCTCACTCAAGTCTGTCTGCCTCTCAGTCTCTT
ACCACCCCTCCTCCAATGTGATTTCTAGAGGGCCCAATTCGCCCTATAGTGAGTCGTATTACAATTCACT
GGCCGTCGTTTTACAACGTCGTGACTGGGAAAACCCTGGCGTTACCCAACTTAATCGCCTTGCAGCACAT
CCCCCTTTCGCCAGCTGGCGTAATAGCGAAGAGGCCCGCACCGATCGCCCTTCCCAACAGTTGCGCAGCC
TGAATGGCGAATGG
[124 nt withheld, positions 6385-6508]
C
[91 nt withheld, positions 6510-6600]
A
[49 nt withheld, positions 6602-6650]
CCTTTGACGTTGGAGTCCACGTTCTTT
[37 nt withheld, positions 6678-6714]
ACCCTATCTCGGTCTATTCTTTTGATTTATAAGGGATTTTGCCGATTTCGGCCTATTGGTTAAAAAATGA
GCTGATTTAACAAAAATTTAACGCGAATTTTAACAAAATTCAGGGCGCAAGGGCTGCTAAAGGAAGCGGA
ACACGTAGAAAGCCAGTCCGCAGAAACGGTGCTGACCCCGGATGAATGTCAGCTACTGGGCTATCTGGAC
AAGGGAAAACGCAAGCGCAAAGAGAAAGCAGGTAGCTTGCAGTGGGCTTACATGGCGATAGCTAGACTGG
GCGGTTTTATGGACAGCAAGCGAACCGGAATTGCCAGCTGGGGCGCCCTCTGGTAAGGTTGGGAAGCCCT
GCAAAGTAAACTGGATGGCTTTCTTGCCGCCAAGGATCTGATGGCGCAGGGGATCAAGATCTGATCAAGA
GACAGGATGAGGATCGTTTCGCATGATTGAACAAGATGGATTGCACGCAGGTTCTCCGGCCGCTTGGGTG
GAGAGGCTATTCGGCTATGACTGGGCACAACAGACAATCGGCTGCTCTGATGCCGCCGTGTTCCGGCTGT
CAGCGCAGGGGCGCCCGGTTCTTTTTGTCAAGACCGACCTGTCCGGTGCCCTGAATGAACTGCAGGACGA
GGCAGCGCGGCTATCGTGGCTGGCCACGACGGGCGTTCCTTGCGCAGCTGTGCTCGACGTTGTCACTGAA
GCGGGAAGGGACTGGCTGCTATTGGGCGAAGTGCCGGGGCAGGATCTCCTGTCATCCCACCTTGCTCCTG
CCGAGAAAGTATCCATCATGGCTGATGCAATGCGGCGGCTGCATACGCTTGATCCGGCTACCTGCCCATT
CGACCACCAAGCGAAACATCGCATCGAGCGAGCACGTACTCGGATGGAAGCCGGTCTTGTCGATCAGGAT
GATCTGGACGAAGAGCATCAGGGGCTCGCGCCAGCCGAACTGTTCGCCAGGCTCAAGGCGCGCATGCCCG
ACGGCGAGGATCTCGTCGTGACCCATGGCGATGCCTGCTTGCCGAATATCATGGTGGAAAATGGCCGCTT
TTCTGGATTCATCGACTGTGGCCGGCTGGGTGTGGCGGACCGCTATCAGGACATAGCGTTGGCTACCCGT
GATATTGCTGAAGAGCTTGGCGGCGAATGGGCTGACCGCTTCCTCGTGCTTTACGGTATCGCCGCTCCCG
ATTCGCAGCGCATCGCCTTCTATCGCCTTCTTGACGAGTTCTTCTGAATTGAAAAAGGAAGAGTATGAGT
ATTCAACATTTCCGTGTCGCCCTTATTCCCTTTTTTGCGGCATTTTGCCTTCCTGTTTTTGCTCACCCAG
AAACGCTGGTGAAAGTAAAAGATGCTGAAGATCAGTTGGGTGCACGAGTGGGTTACATCGAACTGGATCT
CAACAGCGGTAAGATCCTTGAGAGTTTTCGCCCCGAAGAACGTTTTCCAATGATGAGCACTTTTAAAGTT
CTGCTATGTGGCGCGGTATTATCCCGTATTGACGCCGGGCAAGAGCAACTCGGTCGCCGCATACACTATT
CTCAGAATGACTTGGTTGAGTACTCACCAGTCACAGAAAAGCATCTTACGGATGGCATGACAGTAAGAGA
ATTATGCAGTGCTGCCATAACCATGAGTGATAACACTGCGGCCAACTTACTTCTGACAACGATCGGAGGA
CCGAAGGAGCTAACCGCTTTTTTGCACAACATGGGGGATCATGTAACTCGCCTTGATCGTTGGGAACCGG
AGCTGAATGAAGCCATACCAAACGACGAGCGTGACACCACGATGCCTGTAGCAATGGCAACAACGTTGCG
CAAACTATTAACTGGCGAACTACTTACTCTAGCTTCCCGGCAACAATTAATAGACTGGATGGAGGCGGAT
AAAGTTGCAGGACCACTTCTGCGCTCGGCCCTTCCGGCTGGCTGGTTTATTGCTGATAAATCTGGAGCCG
GTGAGCGTGGGTCTCGCGGTATCATTGCAGCACTGGGGCCAGATGGTAAGCCCTCCCGTATCGTAGTTAT
CTACACGACGGGGAGTCAGGCAACTATGGATGAACGAAATAGACAGATCGCTGAGATAGGTGCCTCACTG
ATTAAGCATTGGTAACTGTCAGACCAAGTTTACTCATATATACTTTAGATTGATTTAAAACTTCATTTTT
AATTTAAAAGGATCTAGGTGAAGATCCTTTTTGATAATCTCATGACCAAAATCCCTTAACGTGAGTTTTC
GTTCCACTGAGCGTCAGACCCCGTAGAAAAGATCAAAGGATCTTCTTGAGATCCTTTTTTTCTGCGCGTA
ATCTGCTGCTTGCAAACAAAAAAACCACCGCTACCAGCGGTGGTTTGTTTGCCGGATCAAGAGCTACCAA
CTCTTTTTCCGAAGGTAACTGGCTTCAGCAGAGCGCAGATACCAAATACTGTTCTTCTAGTGTAGCCGTA
GTTAGGCCACCACTTCAAGAACTCTGTAGCACCGCCTACATACCTCGCTCTGCTAATCCTGTTACCAGTG
GCTGCTGCCAGTGGCGATAAGTCGTGTCTTACCGGGTTGGACTCAAGACGATAGTTACCGGATAAGGCGC
AGCGGTCGGGCTGAACGGGGGGTTCGTGCACACAGCCCAGCTTGGAGCGAACGACCTACACCGAACTGAG
ATACCTACAGCGTGAGCTATGAGAAAGCGCCACGCTTCCCGAAGGGAGAAAGGCGGACAGGTATCCGGTA
AGCGGCAGGGTCGGAACAGGAGAGCGCACGAGGGAGCTTCCAGGGGGAAACGCCTGGTATCTTTATAGTC
CTGTCGGGTTTCGCCACCTCTGACTTGAGCGTCGATTTTTGTGATGCTCGTCAGGGGGGCGGAGCCTATG
GAAAAACGCCAGCAACGCGGCCTTTTTACGGTTCCTGGCCTTTTGCTGGCCTTTTGCTCACATGTTCTTT
CCTGCGTTATCCCCTGATTCTGTGGATAACCGTATTACCGCCTTTGAGTGAGCTGATACCGCTCGCCGCA
GCCGAACGACCGAGCGCAGCGAGTCAGTGAGCGAGGAAGCGGAAG
Features (pLannotate 1.2.2; 26 found; start..end, strand, type, name):
      2..94      +  CDS            lacI (fragment): lac repressor; lacI; The lac repressor binds to the lac operator to inhibit transcription in E. coli. This inhibition can be relieved by adding lactose or isopropyl-β-D-thiogalactopyranoside (IPTG).
    107..128     +  protein_bind   CAP binding site: CAP binding activates transcription in the presence of cAMP. E. coli catabolite activator protein
    143..173     +  promoter       lac promoter: promoter for the E. coli lac operon
    181..197     +  protein_bind   lac operator: The lac repressor binds to the lac operator to inhibit transcription in E. coli. This inhibition can be relieved by adding lactose or isopropyl-β-D-thiogalactopyranoside (IPTG). lac repressor encoded by lacI
    259..693     +  CDS            NEUROG3 (fragment): NGN3_HUMAN - Also known as ATOH5, BHLHA7, NGN3. Experimental evidence at protein level: Swiss-Prot protein existence level 1. Acts as a transcriptional regulator. Together with NKX2-2, initiates transcriptional activation of NEUROD1. Involved in neurogenesis. Also required for the specification of a common precursor of the 4 pancreatic endocrine cell types (By similarity). From Homo sapiens (Human).
    778..798     +  CDS            SV40 NLS: nuclear localization signal of SV40 (simian virus 40) large T antigen
    808..828     +  CDS            SV40 NLS: nuclear localization signal of SV40 (simian virus 40) large T antigen
    835..2264    +  CDS            tdTomato (fragment): tandem dimeric (pseudo-monomeric) derivative of DsRed (Shaner et al., 2004) mammalian codon-optimized
   2398..2860    +  misc_feature   IRES: internal ribosome entry site (IRES) of the encephalomyocarditis virus (EMCV)
   2874..3473    +  CDS            PuroR: puromycin N-acetyltransferase; pac from Streptomyces alboniger; confers resistance to puromycin
   3560..3784    +  polyA_signal   bGH poly(A) signal: bovine growth hormone polyadenylation signal
   3788..3804    +  promoter       SV40 promoter (fragment): SV40 enhancer and early promoter
   3855..3871    -  protein_bind   lac operator: The lac repressor binds to the lac operator to inhibit transcription in E. coli. This inhibition can be relieved by adding lactose or isopropyl-β-D-thiogalactopyranoside (IPTG). lac repressor encoded by lacI
   3924..3957    -  protein_bind   loxP: Cre-mediated recombination occurs in the 8-bp core sequence (GCATACAT). Cre recombinase
   4018..4514    +  promoter       PGK promoter: mouse phosphoglycerate kinase 1 promoter
   4554..5153    +  CDS            PuroR: puromycin N-acetyltransferase; pac from Streptomyces alboniger; confers resistance to puromycin
   5231..5683    +  polyA_signal   PGK poly(A) signal: mouse phosphoglycerate kinase 1 polyadenylation signal
   5710..5743    -  protein_bind   loxP: Cre-mediated recombination occurs in the 8-bp core sequence (GCATACAT). Cre recombinase
   6203..6221    -  promoter       T7 promoter: promoter for bacteriophage T7 RNA polymerase
   6224..6381    +  CDS            lacZα (fragment): LacZα fragment of β-galactosidase; lacZ fragment
   6385..6813    +  rep_origin     f1 ori (sequence partly withheld): f1 bacteriophage origin of replication; arrow indicates direction of (+) strand synthesis
   6826..7125    +  CDS            tnpA (fragment): TN5P_ECOLX - Also known as tnp. Experimental evidence at protein level: Swiss-Prot protein existence level 1. Mediates transposition of transposon Tn5 by a 'cut and paste' mechanism. First, the monomeric transposase binds the 19 bp inverted DNA repeats flanking the transposon. Then, dimerization of the DNA- bound transposase creates a synaptic DNA complex. After nicking of the first DNA strand, excision of the transposon proceeds through a series of intermediates. The transposase then mediates the insertion of the transposon at a new site by strand transfer. The activity of the wild- type tran
   7157..7948    +  CDS            neo: KKA2_KLEPN - Also known as kan, nptII. Experimental evidence at protein level: Swiss-Prot protein existence level 1. Resistance to kanamycin, neomycin, paromomycin, ribostamycin, butirosin and gentamicin B. From Klebsiella pneumoniae.
   7952..7968    +  promoter       AmpR promoter (fragment): bla
   7969..8829    +  CDS            AmpR: β-lactamase; bla; confers resistance to ampicillin, carbenicillin, and related antibiotics
   9000..9588    +  rep_origin     ori: high-copy-number ColE1/pMB1/pBR322/pUC origin of replication
