>Addgene plasmid #89994 | NGN3-T2A-NLS-tdTomato-ires-puro-BGHpA-PGK-puro | addgene full sequence | sequence record 180699 | Addgene NGS Result
AGCGCCCAATACGCAAACCGCCTCTCCCCGCGCGTTGGCCGATTCATTAATGCAGCTGGCACGACAGGTT
TCCCGACTGGAAAGCGGGCAGTGAGCGCAACGCAATTAATGTGAGTTAGCTCACTCATTAGGCACCCCAG
GCTTTACACTTTATGCTTCCGGCTCGTATGTTGTGTGGAATTGTGAGCGGATAACAATTTCACACAGGAA
ACAGCTATGACCATGATTACGCCAAGCTTGGTACCGAGCTCGGATCCCCGGCCTAAGAGCGAGTTGGCAC
TGAGCAAGCAGCGACGGAGTCGGCGAAAGAAGGCCAACGACCGCGAGCGCAATCGAATGCACAACCTCAA
CTCGGCACTGGACGCCCTGCGCGGTGTCCTGCCCACCTTCCCAGACGACGCGAAGCTCACCAAGATCGAG
ACGCTGCGCTTCGCCCACAACTACATCTGGGCGCTGACTCAAACGCTGCGCATAGCGGACCACAGCTTGT
ACGCGCTGGAGCCGCCGGCGCCGCACTGCGGGGAGCTGGGCAGCCCAGGCGGTTCCCCCGGGGACTGGGG
GTCCCTCTACTCCCCAGTCTCCCAGGCTGGCAGCCTGAGTCCCGCCGCGTCGCTGGAGGAGCGACCCGGG
CTGCTGGGGGCCACCTTTTCCGCCTGCTTGAGCCCAGGCAGTCTGGCTTTCTCAGATTTTCTCGCTAGCG
TCGACGGCTCCGGAGAGGGCAGAGGAAGTCTGCTAACATGCGGTGACGTCGAGGAGAATCCTGGCCCAAT
CGATGGTCCAAAAAAGAAGAGAAAGGTATTCGATGGTCCAAAAAAGAAGAGAAAGGTATTCGATATGGTG
AGCAAGGGCGAGGAGGTCATCAAAGAGTTCATGCGCTTCAAGGTGCGCATGGAGGGCTCCATGAACGGCC
ACGAGTTCGAGATCGAGGGCGAGGGCGAGGGCCGCCCCTACGAGGGCACCCAGACCGCCAAGCTGAAGGT
GACCAAGGGCGGCCCCCTGCCCTTCGCCTGGGACATCCTGTCCCCCCAGTTCATGTACGGCTCCAAGGCG
TACGTGAAGCACCCCGCCGACATCCCCGATTACAAGAAGCTGTCCTTCCCCGAGGGCTTCAAGTGGGAGC
GCGTGATGAACTTCGAGGACGGCGGTCTGGTGACCGTGACCCAGGACTCCTCCCTGCAGGACGGCACGCT
GATCTACAAGGTGAAGATGCGCGGCACCAACTTCCCCCCCGACGGCCCCGTAATGCAGAAGAAGACCATG
GGCTGGGAGGCCTCCACCGAGCGCCTGTACCCCCGCGACGGCGTGCTGAAGGGCGAGATCCACCAGGCCC
TGAAGCTGAAGGACGGCGGCCACTACCTGGTGGAGTTCAAGACCATCTACATGGCCAAGAAGCCCGTGCA
ACTGCCCGGCTACTACTACGTGGACACCAAGCTGGACATCACCTCCCACAACGAGGACTACACCATCGTG
GAACAGTACGAGCGCTCCGAGGGCCGCCACCACCTGTTCCTGGGGCATGGCACCGGCAGCACCGGCAGCG
GCAGCTCCGGCACCGCCTCCTCCGAGGACAACAACATGGCCGTCATCAAAGAGTTCATGCGCTTCAAGGT
GCGCATGGAGGGCTCCATGAACGGCCACGAGTTCGAGATCGAGGGCGAGGGCGAGGGCCGCCCCTACGAG
GGCACCCAGACCGCCAAGCTGAAGGTGACCAAGGGCGGCCCCCTGCCCTTCGCCTGGGACATCCTGTCCC
CCCAGTTCATGTACGGCTCCAAGGCGTACGTGAAGCACCCCGCCGACATCCCCGATTACAAGAAGCTGTC
CTTCCCCGAGGGCTTCAAGTGGGAGCGCGTGATGAACTTCGAGGACGGCGGTCTGGTGACCGTGACCCAG
GACTCCTCCCTGCAGGACGGCACGCTGATCTACAAGGTGAAGATGCGCGGCACCAACTTCCCCCCCGACG
GCCCCGTAATGCAGAAGAAGACCATGGGCTGGGAGGCCTCCACCGAGCGCCTGTACCCCCGCGACGGCGT
GCTGAAGGGCGAGATCCACCAGGCCCTGAAGCTGAAGGACGGCGGCCGCTACCTGGTGGAGTTCAAGACC
ATCTACATGGCCAAGAAGCCCGTGCAACTGCCCGGCTACTACTACGTGGACACCAAGCTGGACATCACCT
CCCACAACGAGGACTACACCATCGTGGAACAGTACGAGCGCTCCGAGGGCCGCCACCACCTGTTCCTGTA
CGGCATGGACGAGCTGTACAAGTAATTTAAAGAATTCCGCCCCCCCCCCCTCTCCCTCCCCCCCCCCTAA
CGTTACTGGCCGAAGCCGCTTGGAATAAGGCCGGTGTGCGTTTGTCTATATGTTATTTTCCACCATATTG
CCGTCTTTTGGCAATGTGAGGGCCCGGAAACCTGGCCCTGTCTTCTTGACGAGCATTCCTAGGGGTCTTT
CCCCTCTCGCCAAAGGAATGCAAGGTCTGTTGAATGTCGTGAAGGAAGCAGTTCCTCTGGAAGCTTCTTG
AAGACAAACAACGTCTGTAGCGACCCTTTGCAGGCAGCGGAACCCCCCACCTGGCGACAGGTGCCTCTGC
GGCCAAAAGCCACGTGTATAAGATACACCTGCAAAGGCGGCACAACCCCAGTGCCACGTTGTGAGTTGGA
TAGTTGTGGAAAGAGTCAAATGGCTCTCCTCAAGCGTATTCAACAAGGGGCTGAAGGATGCCCAGAAGGT
ACCCCATTGTATGGGATCTGATCTGGGGCCTCGGTGCACATGCTTTACATGTGTTTAGTCGAGGTTAAAA
AAACGTCTAGGCCCCCCGAACCACGGGGACGTGGTTTTCCTTTGAAAAACACGATGATAATATGGCCACA
ACCATGACCGAGTACAAGCCCACGGTGCGCCTCGCCACCCGCGACGACGTCCCCAGGGCCGTACGCACCC
TCGCCGCCGCGTTCGCCGACTACCCCGCCACGCGCCACACCGTCGATCCGGACCGCCACATCGAGCGGGT
CACCGAGCTGCAAGAACTCTTCCTCACGCGCGTCGGGCTCGACATCGGCAAGGTGTGGGTCGCGGACGAC
GGCGCCGCGGTGGCGGTCTGGACCACGCCGGAGAGCGTCGAAGCGGGGGCGGTGTTCGCCGAGATCGGCC
CGCGCATGGCCGAGTTGAGCGGTTCCCGGCTGGCCGCGCAGCAACAGATGGAAGGCCTCCTGGCGCCGCA
CCGGCCCAAGGAGCCCGCGTGGTTCCTGGCCACCGTCGGCGTCTCGCCCGACCACCAGGGCAAGGGTCTG
GGCAGCGCCGTCGTGCTCCCCGGAGTGGAGGCGGCCGAGCGCGCCGGGGTGCCCGCCTTCCTGGAGACCT
CCGCGCCCCGCAACCTCCCCTTCTACGAGCGGCTCGGCTTCACCGTCACCGCCGACGTCGAGGTGCCCGA
AGGACCGCGCACCTGGTGCATGACCCGCAAGCCCGGTGCCTGACGCCCGCCCCACGACCCGCAGCGCCCG
ACCGAAAGGAGCGCACGACCCCATGCATCGAAGATCTAGAGCTCGCTGATCAGCCTCGACTGTGCCTTCT
AGTTGCCAGCCATCTGTTGTTTGCCCCTCCCCCGTGCCTTCCTTGACCCTGGAAGGTGCCACTCCCACTG
TCCTTTCCTAATAAAATGAGGAAATTGCATCGCATTGTCTGAGTAGGTGTCATTCTATTCTGGGGGGTGG
GGTGGGGCAGGACAGCAAGGGGGAGGATTGGGAAGACAATAGCAGGCATGCTGGGGATGCGGTGGGCTCT
ATGGCTTCTGAGGCGGAAAGAACCTGCAGCCCAAGCTTGGCGTAATCATGGTCATAGCTGTTTCCTGTGT
GAAATTGTTATCCGCTCACAATTCCACACAACATACGAGCCGGCAATTCCGATCATATTCAATAACCCTT
AATATAACTTCGTATAATGTATGCTATACGAAGTTATTAGGTCTGAAGAGGAGTTTACGTCCAGCCAAGC
TTAGGATCTCGACCTCGAAATTCTACCGGGTAGGGGAGGCGCTTTTCCCAAGGCAGTCTGGAGCATGCGC
TTTAGCAGCCCCGCTGGGCACTTGGCGCTACACAAGTGGCCTCTGGCCTCGCACACATTCCACATCCACC
GGTAGGCGCCAACCGACTCCGTTCTTTGGTGGCCCCTTCGCGCCACCTTCTACTCCTCCCCTAGTCAGGA
AGTTCCCCCCCGCCCCGCAGCTCGCGTCGTGCAGGACGTGACAAATGGAAGTAGCACGTCTCACTAGTCT
CGTGCAGATGGACAGCACCGCTGAGCAATGGAAGCGGGTAGGCCTTTGGGGCAGCGGCCAATAGCAGCTT
TGCTCCTTCGCTTTCTGGGCTCAGAGGCTGGGAAGGGGTGGGTCCGGGGGCGGGCTCAGGGGCGGGCTCA
GGGGCGGGGCGGGCGCCCGAAGGTCCTCCGGAGGCCCGGCATTCTGCACGCTTCAAAAGCGCACGTCTGC
CGCGCTGTTCTCCTCTTCCTCATCTCCGGGCCTTTCGACCTGCATCCATCTAGATCTCGAGCAGCTGAAG
CTTACCATGACCGAGTACAAGCCCACGGTGCGCCTCGCCACCCGCGACGACGTCCCCAGGGCCGTACGCA
CCCTCGCCGCCGCGTTCGCCGACTACCCCGCCACGCGCCACACCGTCGATCCGGACCGCCACATCGAGCG
GGTCACCGAGCTGCAAGAACTCTTCCTCACGCGCGTCGGGCTCGACATCGGCAAGGTGTGGGTCGCGGAC
GACGGCGCCGCGGTGGCGGTCTGGACCACGCCGGAGAGCGTCGAAGCGGGGGCGGTGTTCGCCGAGATCG
GCCCGCGCATGGCCGAGTTGAGCGGTTCCCGGCTGGCCGCGCAGCAACAGATGGAAGGCCTCCTGGCGCC
GCACCGGCCCAAGGAGCCCGCGTGGTTCCTGGCCACCGTCGGCGTCTCGCCCGACCACCAGGGCAAGGGT
CTGGGCAGCGCCGTCGTGCTCCCCGGAGTGGAGGCGGCCGAGCGCGCCGGGGTGCCCGCCTTCCTGGAGA
CCTCCGCGCCCCACAACCTCCCCTTCTACGAGCGGCTCGGCTTCACCGTCACCGCCGACGTCGAGGTGCC
CGAAGGACCGCGCACCTGGTGCATGACCCGCAAGCCCGGTGCCTGACGCCCGCCCCACGACCCGCAGCGC
CCGACCGAAAGGAGCGCACGACCCCATGCATCGATGATATCAGATCCCCGGGATGCAGAAATTGATGATC
TATTAAACAATAAAGATGTCCACTAAAATGGAAGTTTTTCCTGTCATACTTTGTTAAGAAGGGTGAGAAC
AGAGTACCTACATTTTGAATGGAAGGATTGGAGCTACGGGGGTGGGGGTGGGGTGGGATTAGATAAATGC
CTGCTCTTTACTGAAGGCTCTTTACTATTGCTTTATGATAATGTTTCATAGTTGGATATCATAATTTAAA
CAAGCAAAACCAAATTAAGGGCCAGCTCATTCCTCCCACTCATGATCTATAGATCTATAGATCTCTCGTG
GGATCATTGTTTTTCTCTTGATTCCCACTTTGTGGTTCTAAGTACTGTGGTTTCCAAATGTGTCAGTTTC
ATAGCCTGAAGAACGAGATCAGCAGCCTCTGTTCCACATACACTTCATTCTCAGTATTGTTTTGCCAAGT
TCTAATTCCATCAGAAGCTGGTCGAGATCCGGAACCCTTAATATAACTTCGTATAATGTATGCTATACGA
AGTTATTAGGTCCCTCGAAGAGGTTCACTAGGCGCGCCGAGCTGTCTGTCGCTGTGCTGTGGGTGCTAAG
GGTAAGGGAGAGGGAGGGAGCCGGGAGCCGTAGAGGGTGGCCGACGGCGGCGGCCCTCAAAAGCACTTGT
TCCTTCTGCTTCTCCCTGGCTGACCCCTGGCCGGCCCAGGCCTCCACGGGGGCGGCAGGCTGGGTTCATT
CCCCGGCCCTCCGAGCCGCGCCAACGCACGCAACCCTTGCTGCTGCCCGCGCGAAGTGGGCATTGCAAAG
TGCGCTCATTTTAGGCCTCCTCTCTGCCACCACCCCATAATCTCATTCAAAGAATACTAGAATGGTAGCA
CTACCCGGCCGGAGCCGCCCACCGTCTTGGGTCGCCCTACCCTCACTCAAGTCTGTCTGCCTCTCAGTCT
CTTACCACCCCTCCTCCAATGTGATTTCTAGAGGGCCCAATTCGCCCTATAGTGAGTCGTATTACAATTC
ACTGGCCGTCGTTTTACAACGTCGTGACTGGGAAAACCCTGGCGTTACCCAACTTAATCGCCTTGCAGCA
CATCCCCCTTTCGCCAGCTGGCGTAATAGCGAAGAGGCCCGCACCGATCGCCCTTCCCAACAGTTGCGCA
GCCTGAATGGCGAATGG
[124 nt withheld, positions 6388-6511]
C
[91 nt withheld, positions 6513-6603]
A
[49 nt withheld, positions 6605-6653]
CCTTTGACGTTGGAGTCCACGTTCTTT
[37 nt withheld, positions 6681-6717]
ACCCTATCTCGGTCTATTCTTTTGATTTATAAGGGATTTTGCCGATTTCGGCCTATTGGTTAAAAAATGA
GCTGATTTAACAAAAATTTAACGCGAATTTTAACAAAATTCAGGGCGCAAGGGCTGCTAAAGGAAGCGGA
ACACGTAGAAAGCCAGTCCGCAGAAACGGTGCTGACCCCGGATGAATGTCAGCTACTGGGCTATCTGGAC
AAGGGAAAACGCAAGCGCAAAGAGAAAGCAGGTAGCTTGCAGTGGGCTTACATGGCGATAGCTAGACTGG
GCGGTTTTATGGACAGCAAGCGAACCGGAATTGCCAGCTGGGGCGCCCTCTGGTAAGGTTGGGAAGCCCT
GCAAAGTAAACTGGATGGCTTTCTTGCCGCCAAGGATCTGATGGCGCAGGGGATCAAGATCTGATCAAGA
GACAGGATGAGGATCGTTTCGCATGATTGAACAAGATGGATTGCACGCAGGTTCTCCGGCCGCTTGGGTG
GAGAGGCTATTCGGCTATGACTGGGCACAACAGACAATCGGCTGCTCTGATGCCGCCGTGTTCCGGCTGT
CAGCGCAGGGGCGCCCGGTTCTTTTTGTCAAGACCGACCTGTCCGGTGCCCTGAATGAACTGCAGGACGA
GGCAGCGCGGCTATCGTGGCTGGCCACGACGGGCGTTCCTTGCGCAGCTGTGCTCGACGTTGTCACTGAA
GCGGGAAGGGACTGGCTGCTATTGGGCGAAGTGCCGGGGCAGGATCTCCTGTCATCCCACCTTGCTCCTG
CCGAGAAAGTATCCATCATGGCTGATGCAATGCGGCGGCTGCATACGCTTGATCCGGCTACCTGCCCATT
CGACCACCAAGCGAAACATCGCATCGAGCGAGCACGTACTCGGATGGAAGCCGGTCTTGTCGATCAGGAT
GATCTGGACGAAGAGCATCAGGGGCTCGCGCCAGCCGAACTGTTCGCCAGGCTCAAGGCGCGCATGCCCG
ACGGCGAGGATCTCGTCGTGACCCATGGCGATGCCTGCTTGCCGAATATCATGGTGGAAAATGGCCGCTT
TTCTGGATTCATCGACTGTGGCCGGCTGGGTGTGGCGGACCGCTATCAGGACATAGCGTTGGCTACCCGT
GATATTGCTGAAGAGCTTGGCGGCGAATGGGCTGACCGCTTCCTCGTGCTTTACGGTATCGCCGCTCCCG
ATTCGCAGCGCATCGCCTTCTATCGCCTTCTTGACGAGTTCTTCTGAATTGAAAAAGGAAGAGTATGAGT
ATTCAACATTTCCGTGTCGCCCTTATTCCCTTTTTTGCGGCATTTTGCCTTCCTGTTTTTGCTCACCCAG
AAACGCTGGTGAAAGTAAAAGATGCTGAAGATCAGTTGGGTGCACGAGTGGGTTACATCGAACTGGATCT
CAACAGCGGTAAGATCCTTGAGAGTTTTCGCCCCGAAGAACGTTTTCCAATGATGAGCACTTTTAAAGTT
CTGCTATGTGGCGCGGTATTATCCCGTATTGACGCCGGGCAAGAGCAACTCGGTCGCCGCATACACTATT
CTCAGAATGACTTGGTTGAGTACTCACCAGTCACAGAAAAGCATCTTACGGATGGCATGACAGTAAGAGA
ATTATGCAGTGCTGCCATAACCATGAGTGATAACACTGCGGCCAACTTACTTCTGACAACGATCGGAGGA
CCGAAGGAGCTAACCGCTTTTTTGCACAACATGGGGGATCATGTAACTCGCCTTGATCGTTGGGAACCGG
AGCTGAATGAAGCCATACCAAACGACGAGCGTGACACCACGATGCCTGTAGCAATGGCAACAACGTTGCG
CAAACTATTAACTGGCGAACTACTTACTCTAGCTTCCCGGCAACAATTAATAGACTGGATGGAGGCGGAT
AAAGTTGCAGGACCACTTCTGCGCTCGGCCCTTCCGGCTGGCTGGTTTATTGCTGATAAATCTGGAGCCG
GTGAGCGTGGGTCTCGCGGTATCATTGCAGCACTGGGGCCAGATGGTAAGCCCTCCCGTATCGTAGTTAT
CTACACGACGGGGAGTCAGGCAACTATGGATGAACGAAATAGACAGATCGCTGAGATAGGTGCCTCACTG
ATTAAGCATTGGTAACTGTCAGACCAAGTTTACTCATATATACTTTAGATTGATTTAAAACTTCATTTTT
AATTTAAAAGGATCTAGGTGAAGATCCTTTTTGATAATCTCATGACCAAAATCCCTTAACGTGAGTTTTC
GTTCCACTGAGCGTCAGACCCCGTAGAAAAGATCAAAGGATCTTCTTGAGATCCTTTTTTTCTGCGCGTA
ATCTGCTGCTTGCAAACAAAAAAACCACCGCTACCAGCGGTGGTTTGTTTGCCGGATCAAGAGCTACCAA
CTCTTTTTCCGAAGGTAACTGGCTTCAGCAGAGCGCAGATACCAAATACTGTTCTTCTAGTGTAGCCGTA
GTTAGGCCACCACTTCAAGAACTCTGTAGCACCGCCTACATACCTCGCTCTGCTAATCCTGTTACCAGTG
GCTGCTGCCAGTGGCGATAAGTCGTGTCTTACCGGGTTGGACTCAAGACGATAGTTACCGGATAAGGCGC
AGCGGTCGGGCTGAACGGGGGGTTCGTGCACACAGCCCAGCTTGGAGCGAACGACCTACACCGAACTGAG
ATACCTACAGCGTGAGCTATGAGAAAGCGCCACGCTTCCCGAAGGGAGAAAGGCGGACAGGTATCCGGTA
AGCGGCAGGGTCGGAACAGGAGAGCGCACGAGGGAGCTTCCAGGGGGAAACGCCTGGTATCTTTATAGTC
CTGTCGGGTTTCGCCACCTCTGACTTGAGCGTCGATTTTTGTGATGCTCGTCAGGGGGGCGGAGCCTATG
GAAAAACGCCAGCAACGCGGCCTTTTTACGGTTCCTGGCCTTTTGCTGGCCTTTTGCTCACATGTTCTTT
CCTGCGTTATCCCCTGATTCTGTGGATAACCGTATTACCGCCTTTGAGTGAGCTGATACCGCTCGCCGCA
GCCGAACGACCGAGCGCAGCGAGTCAGTGAGCGAGGAAGCGGAAG
Features (pLannotate 1.2.2; 26 found; start..end, strand, type, name):
      2..94      +  CDS            lacI (fragment): lac repressor; lacI; The lac repressor binds to the lac operator to inhibit transcription in E. coli. This inhibition can be relieved by adding lactose or isopropyl-β-D-thiogalactopyranoside (IPTG).
    107..128     +  protein_bind   CAP binding site: CAP binding activates transcription in the presence of cAMP. E. coli catabolite activator protein
    143..173     +  promoter       lac promoter: promoter for the E. coli lac operon
    181..197     +  protein_bind   lac operator: The lac repressor binds to the lac operator to inhibit transcription in E. coli. This inhibition can be relieved by adding lactose or isopropyl-β-D-thiogalactopyranoside (IPTG). lac repressor encoded by lacI
    259..693     +  CDS            NEUROG3 (fragment): NGN3_HUMAN - Also known as ATOH5, BHLHA7, NGN3. Experimental evidence at protein level: Swiss-Prot protein existence level 1. Acts as a transcriptional regulator. Together with NKX2-2, initiates transcriptional activation of NEUROD1. Involved in neurogenesis. Also required for the specification of a common precursor of the 4 pancreatic endocrine cell types (By similarity). From Homo sapiens (Human).
    778..798     +  CDS            SV40 NLS: nuclear localization signal of SV40 (simian virus 40) large T antigen
    808..828     +  CDS            SV40 NLS: nuclear localization signal of SV40 (simian virus 40) large T antigen
    835..2264    +  CDS            tdTomato (fragment): tandem dimeric (pseudo-monomeric) derivative of DsRed (Shaner et al., 2004) mammalian codon-optimized
   2398..2860    +  misc_feature   IRES: internal ribosome entry site (IRES) of the encephalomyocarditis virus (EMCV)
   2874..3473    +  CDS            PuroR: puromycin N-acetyltransferase; pac from Streptomyces alboniger; confers resistance to puromycin
   3560..3784    +  polyA_signal   bGH poly(A) signal: bovine growth hormone polyadenylation signal
   3788..3804    +  promoter       SV40 promoter (fragment): SV40 enhancer and early promoter
   3855..3871    -  protein_bind   lac operator: The lac repressor binds to the lac operator to inhibit transcription in E. coli. This inhibition can be relieved by adding lactose or isopropyl-β-D-thiogalactopyranoside (IPTG). lac repressor encoded by lacI
   3924..3957    -  protein_bind   loxP: Cre-mediated recombination occurs in the 8-bp core sequence (GCATACAT). Cre recombinase
   4018..4517    +  promoter       PGK promoter: mouse phosphoglycerate kinase 1 promoter
   4557..5156    +  CDS            PuroR (fragment): puromycin N-acetyltransferase; pac from Streptomyces; confers resistance to puromycin
   5234..5686    +  polyA_signal   PGK poly(A) signal: mouse phosphoglycerate kinase 1 polyadenylation signal
   5713..5746    -  protein_bind   loxP: Cre-mediated recombination occurs in the 8-bp core sequence (GCATACAT). Cre recombinase
   6206..6224    -  promoter       T7 promoter: promoter for bacteriophage T7 RNA polymerase
   6227..6384    +  CDS            lacZα (fragment): LacZα fragment of β-galactosidase; lacZ fragment
   6388..6816    +  rep_origin     f1 ori (sequence partly withheld): f1 bacteriophage origin of replication; arrow indicates direction of (+) strand synthesis
   6829..7128    +  CDS            tnpA (fragment): TN5P_ECOLX - Also known as tnp. Experimental evidence at protein level: Swiss-Prot protein existence level 1. Mediates transposition of transposon Tn5 by a 'cut and paste' mechanism. First, the monomeric transposase binds the 19 bp inverted DNA repeats flanking the transposon. Then, dimerization of the DNA- bound transposase creates a synaptic DNA complex. After nicking of the first DNA strand, excision of the transposon proceeds through a series of intermediates. The transposase then mediates the insertion of the transposon at a new site by strand transfer. The activity of the wild- type tran
   7160..7951    +  CDS            neo: KKA2_KLEPN - Also known as kan, nptII. Experimental evidence at protein level: Swiss-Prot protein existence level 1. Resistance to kanamycin, neomycin, paromomycin, ribostamycin, butirosin and gentamicin B. From Klebsiella pneumoniae.
   7955..7971    +  promoter       AmpR promoter (fragment): bla
   7972..8832    +  CDS            AmpR: β-lactamase; bla; confers resistance to ampicillin, carbenicillin, and related antibiotics
   9003..9591    +  rep_origin     ori: high-copy-number ColE1/pMB1/pBR322/pUC origin of replication
