[The description below was written by a language model from this plasmid's Addgene catalogue record and pLannotate feature annotations shown in this document.]
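Description:
NGN3-T2A-NLS-tdTomato-ires-puro-BGHpA-PGK-puro is a homology-directed repair donor plasmid, catalogued as a CRISPR-type vector, for knocking a nuclear red fluorescent reporter into the human NEUROG3 (NGN3) locus to generate NGN3-ntdTomato reporter cell lines. The backbone is listed as pUC19, and the plasmid is maintained at high copy in E. coli through the ColE1/pUC origin with ampicillin selection. The feature tables also show an f1 origin, a neo/kanamycin resistance gene with an adjacent Tn5 transposase fragment, and a T7 promoter. These are not typical of plain pUC19, so the backbone appears to carry sequences from another cloning vector. The depositor and sequencing-derived records are essentially the same, differing by only three nucleotides in length.

The insert has no promoter of its own, because the reporter is meant to be driven by the endogenous NGN3 promoter after integration. A fragment of the NEUROG3 coding sequence presumably acts as the 5′ homology region. It is followed by the T2A peptide named in the construct title (not annotated in the tables), two SV40 nuclear localization signals and tdTomato, so that NGN3 and a nuclear-targeted tdTomato would be made as separate proteins from one transcript. An EMCV IRES then allows translation of a puromycin resistance gene from the same message, which ends at a bGH polyadenylation signal. Downstream lies a second, constitutive selection cassette with the mouse PGK promoter, PuroR and the PGK poly(A) signal. It is flanked by two loxP sites in the same orientation, allowing Cre-mediated excision once targeted clones have been selected. About 450 bp of unannotated sequence after the second loxP site may be the 3′ homology arm, but the record does not define either arm or name the guide RNA used with this donor.
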