Addgene plasmid #89994: NGN3-T2A-NLS-tdTomato-ires-puro-BGHpA-PGK-puro
Purpose: Donor template for generation of NGN3-ntdTomato reporter cell lines
Depositing lab: Timo Otonkoski.
Backbone
  Vector backbone: pUC19
  Total vector size (bp): 9769
  Vector type: CRISPR
  Selectable markers: Puromycin
Growth in bacteria
  Bacterial resistance: Ampicillin, 100 μg/mL
  Growth temperature: 37°C
  Growth strain: DH5alpha
  Copy number: High Copy
Gene/Insert
  Gene/Insert name: NGN3-T2A-NLS-TdTomato-ires-puro-BGHpA-PGK-puro
  Species: H. sapiens (human)
  Entrez Gene: NEUROG3 (a.k.a. Atoh5, Math4B, NGN-3, bHLHa7, ngn3)
  Promoter: none
  Cloning method: Restriction Enzyme; 5′ cloning site BamHI (not destroyed); 3′ cloning site XbaI (not destroyed)
  Sequencing primers: 5′ M13-rv caggaaacagctatgaccatg; 3′ M13-fwd tgtaaaacgacggccagt
Resource information
  A portion of this plasmid was derived from a plasmid made by: tdTomato sequence was cloned from pCSCMV:tdTomato (a gift from Gerhart Ryffel, Addgene plasmid #30530)
Terms and licenses: Academic/Nonprofit Terms; Industry Terms: Not Available to Industry
How to cite: NGN3-T2A-NLS-tdTomato-ires-puro-BGHpA-PGK-puro was a gift from Timo Otonkoski (Addgene plasmid # 89994 ; http://n2t.net/addgene:89994 ; RRID:Addgene_89994)
